>Addgene plasmid #229189 | lvl0-G-rtTA | addgene full sequence | sequence record 459776 | Addgene NGS Result
TTGAGATCCTTTTTTTCTGCGCGTAATCTGCTGCTTGCAAACAAAAAAACCACCGCTACCAGCGGTGGTT
TGTTTGCCGGATCAAGAGCTACCAACTCTTTTTCCGAAGGTAACTGGCTTCAGCAGAGCGCAGATACCAA
ATACTGTTCTTCTAGTGTAGCCGTAGTTAGGCCACCACTTCAAGAACTCTGTAGCACCGCCTACATACCT
CGCTCTGCTAATCCTGTTACCAGTGGCTGCTGCCAGTGGCGATAAGTCGTGTCTTACCGGGTTGGACTCA
AGACGATAGTTACCGGATAAGGCGCAGCGGTCGGGCTGAACGGGGGGTTCGTGCACACAGCCCAGCTTGG
AGCGAACGACCTACACCGAACTGAGATACCTACAGCGTGAGCTATGAGAAAGCGCCACGCTTCCCGAAGG
GAGAAAGGCGGACAGGTATCCGGTAAGCGGCAGGGTCGGAACAGGAGAGCGCACGAGGGAGCTTCCAGGG
GGAAACGCCTGGTATCTTTATAGTCCTGTCGGGTTTCGCCACCTCTGACTTGAGCGTCGATTTTTGTGAT
GCTCGTCAGGGGGGCGGAGCCTATGGAAAAACGCCAGCAACGCGGCCTTTTTACGGTTCCTGGCCTTTTG
CTGGCCTTTTGCTCACATGTTCTTTCCTGCGTTATCCCCTGATTCTGTGGATAACCGTATTACCGCCTTT
GAGTGAGCTGATACCGCTCGCCGCAGCCGAACGACCGAGCGCAGCGAGTCAGTGAGCGAGGAAGCGGAAG
AGCGCCCAATACGCAAACCGCCTCTCCCCGCGCGTTGGCCGATTCATTAATCACTCTGTGGTCTCAAGGT
GCCACCATGTCTAGGCTGGACAAGAGCAAAGTCATAAACGGAGCTCTGGAATTACTCAATGGTGTCGGTA
TCGAAGGCCTGACGACAAGGAAACTCGCTCAAAAGCTGGGAGTTGAGCAGCCTACCCTGTACTGGCACGT
GAAGAACAAGCGGGCCCTGCTCGATGCCCTGCCAATCGAGATGCTGGACAGGCATCATACCCACTTCTGC
CCCCTGGAAGGCGAGTCATGGCAAGACTTTCTGCGGAACAACGCCAAGTCATACCGCTGTGCTCTCCTCT
CACATCGCGACGGGGCTAAAGTGCATCTCGGCACCCGCCCAACAGAGAAACAGTACGAAACCCTGGAAAA
TCAGCTCGCGTTCCTGTGTCAGCAAGGCTTCTCCCTGGAGAACGCACTGTACGCTCTGTCCGCCGTGGGC
CACTTTACACTGGGCTGCGTATTGGAGGAACAGGAGCATCAAGTAGCAAAAGAGGAAAGAGAGACACCTA
CCACCGATTCTATGCCCCCACTTCTGAGACAAGCAATTGAGCTGTTCGACCGGCAGGGAGCCGAACCTGC
CTTCCTTTTCGGCCTGGAACTAATCATATGTGGCCTGGAGAAACAGCTAAAGTGCGAAAGCGGCGGGCCG
ACCGACGCCCTTGACGATTTTGACTTAGACATGCTCCCAGCCGATGCCCTTGACGATTTTGACCTTGACA
TGCTCCCCGGGTAAGCTTTGAGACCACGAAGTGGCTCTTCAGTGGACGAAAGGGCCTCGTGATACGCCTA
TTTTTATAGGTTAATGTCATGATAATAATGGTTTCTTAGACGTCAGGTGGCACTTTTCGGGGAAATGTGC
GCGGAACCCCTATTTGTTTATTTTTCTAAATACATTCAAATATGTATCCGCTCATGAGACAATAACCCTG
ATAAATGCTTCAATAATATTGAAAAAGGAAGAGTATGCGCTCACGCAACTGGTCCAGAACCTTGACCGAA
CGCAGCGGTGGTAACGGCGCAGTGGCGGTTTTCATGGCTTGTTATGACTGTTTTTTTTTGGGGTACAGTC
TATGCCTCGGGCATCCAAGCAGCAAGCGCGTTACGCCGTGGGTCGATGTTTGATGTTATGGAGCAGCAAC
GATGTTACGCAGCAGGGCAGTCGCCCTAAAACAAAGTTAAACATCATGAGGGAAGCGGTGATCGCCGAAG
TATCGACTCAACTATCAGAGGTAGTTGGCGTCATCGAGCGCCATCTCGAACCGACGTTGCTGGCCGTACA
TTTGTACGGCTCCGCAGTGGATGGCGGCCTGAAGCCACACAGCGATATTGATTTGCTGGTTACGGTGACC
GTAAGGCTTGATGAAACAACGCGGCGAGCTTTGATCAACGACCTTTTGGAAACTTCGGCTTCCCCTGGAG
AGAGCGAGATTCTCCGCGCTGTAGAAGTCACCATTGTTGTGCACGACGACATCATTCCGTGGCGTTATCC
AGCTAAGCGCGAACTGCAATTTGGAGAATGGCAGCGCAATGACATTCTTGCAGGTATCTTCGAGCCAGCC
ACGATCGACATTGATCTGGCTATCTTGCTGACAAAAGCAAGAGAACATAGCGTTGCCTTGGTAGGTCCAG
CGGCGGAGGAACTCTTTGATCCGGTTCCTGAACAGGATCTATTTGAGGCGCTAAATGAAACCTTAACGCT
ATGGAACTCGCCGCCCGACTGGGCTGGCGATGAGCGAAATGTAGTGCTTACGTTGTCCCGCATTTGGTAC
AGCGCAGTAACCGGCAAAATCGCGCCGAAGGATGTCGCTGCCGACTGGGCAATGGAGCGCCTGCCGGCCC
AGTATCAGCCCGTCATACTTGAAGCTAGACAGGCTTATCTTGGACAAGAAGAAGATCGCTTGGCCTCGCG
CGCAGATCAGTTGGAAGAATTTGTCCATTACGTAAAAGGCGAGATCACCAAGGTAGTCGGCAAATAACTG
TCAGACCAAGTTTACTCATATATACTTTAGATTGATTTAAAACTTCATTTTTAATTTAAAAGGATCTAGG
TGAAGATCCTTTTTGATAATCTCATGACCAAAATCCCTTAACGTGAGTTTTCGTTCCACTGAGCGTCAGA
CCCCGTAGAAAAGATCAAAGGATCTTC
Features (pLannotate 1.2.2; 7 found; start..end, strand, type, name):
      1..589     +  rep_origin     ori: high-copy-number ColE1/pMB1/pBR322/pUC origin of replication
    772..821     +  CDS            lacI (fragment): lac repressor; lacI; The lac repressor binds to the lac operator to inhibit transcription in E. coli. This inhibition can be relieved by adding lactose or isopropyl-β-D-thiogalactopyranoside (IPTG).
    847..1554    +  CDS            rtTA3: reverse tetracycline transactivator 3 activates expression from Tet-responsive promoters in the presence of doxycycline
   1680..1784    +  promoter       AmpR promoter: bla
   1775..1855    -  CDS            int (fragment): INT2_ECOLX - Protein inferred from homology: Swiss-Prot protein existence level 3. Putative integrase believed to be involved in the insertion of antibiotic resistance genes into plasmids and transposons. From Escherichia coli.
   1943..1999    +  CDS            GmR (fragment): gentamycin acetyltransferase; aacC1; confers resistance to gentamycin
   2006..2794    +  CDS            aadA: S3AD_ECOLX - Experimental evidence at protein level: Swiss-Prot protein existence level 1. Mediates bacterial resistance to the antibiotics streptomycin and spectinomycin. From Escherichia coli.
