[The description below was written by a language model from this plasmid's Addgene catalogue record and pLannotate feature annotations shown in this document.]
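Description:
lvl0-G-rtTA is a small (about 3 kb) level 0 "gene" part plasmid from a hierarchical, modular cloning toolkit built for rapid assembly of synthetic gene networks in mammalian cells. It is catalogued as a synthetic biology vector on the lvl0-G backbone, and it is a storage and donor plasmid for E. coli rather than an expression vector in its own right. It replicates through a high-copy ColE1/pUC-type origin and is selected with spectinomycin via the aadA aminoglycoside adenylyltransferase gene, which sits downstream of an annotated AmpR (bla) promoter. The short integrase, gentamicin acetyltransferase and lacI fragments flagged by the automated annotation appear to be remnants of the resistance cassette's origin and of backbone sequence, not functional genes.

The payload is a coding sequence of roughly 700 bp annotated as rtTA3, a reverse tetracycline-controlled transactivator that binds and activates Tet-responsive promoters in the presence of doxycycline. The feature table shows no mammalian promoter, polyadenylation signal or other eukaryotic regulatory element around it, consistent with a promoterless gene module meant to be combined with separate promoter parts into a transcription unit at the next assembly level. The catalogue lists the insert species as human, although rtTA is an engineered fusion of bacterial and viral components. The flanking cloning or recombination sites used for assembly are not annotated and the cloning sites are recorded as unknown. The depositor notes that the plasmid differs slightly from the originally published version, with no functional differences. It would typically be used to supply the doxycycline-inducible regulator when building Tet-On circuits.
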