Addgene plasmid #229189: lvl0-G-rtTA
Purpose: lvl 0 5 gene
Depositing lab: Ron Weiss. Depositing organization: Massachusetts Institute of Technology. Publication: A platform for rapid prototyping of synthetic gene networks in mammalian cells. Duportet X, Wroblewska L, Guye P, Li Y, Eyquem J, Rieders J, Rimchala T, Batt G, Weiss R. Nucleic Acids Res. 2014 Dec 1;42(21):13440-51. doi: 10.1093/nar/gku1082. Epub 2014 Nov 5. PubMed 25378321.
Backbone
  Vector backbone: lvl0-G [backbone]
  Vector type: Synthetic Biology
Growth in bacteria
  Bacterial resistance: Spectinomycin, 50 μg/mL
  Growth temperature: 37°C
  Growth strain: DH5alpha
  Copy number: High Copy
Gene/Insert
  Gene/Insert name: rtTA
  Species: H. sapiens (human)
  Cloning method: Restriction Enzyme; 5′ cloning site Unknown (unknown if destroyed)
Terms and licenses: Academic/Nonprofit Terms; Industry Terms: Not Available to Industry
Depositor comments: This plasmid is slightly modified from the version used in Duportet et al. 2014, but does not have any functional differences.
How to cite: lvl0-G-rtTA was a gift from Ron Weiss (Addgene plasmid # 229189 ; http://n2t.net/addgene:229189 ; RRID:Addgene_229189)
